Addgene plasmid #234547: pAAV-mGFAP(ABC1D)-2pabPAC
Purpose: to express the optogenetic tool 2pabPAC, which increases cAMP levels when stimulated by blue light, in astrocytes
Depositing lab: Hajime Hirase. Depositing organization: University of Copenhagen. Publication: Cerebral blood flow is modulated by astrocytic cAMP elevation independently of IP(3)R2-mediated Ca(2+) signaling in mice. Vittani M, Herlo R, Wang X, Christensen MDB, Vo CT, Mishima T, Kusk P, Konno A, Hirai H, Tsuboi T, Kitaguchi T, Kjaerby C, Asiminas A, Yokoyama T, Sakamoto M, Nedergaard M, Hirase H. Proc Natl Acad Sci U S A. 2025 Jul 8;122(27):e2422069122. doi: 10.1073/pnas.2422069122. Epub 2025 Jul 1. PubMed 40591593.
Backbone
  Vector backbone: pAAV-mGFAP(ABC1D)-*-WPRE-HBGpA
  Vector type: AAV
Growth in bacteria
  Bacterial resistance: Ampicillin, 100 μg/mL
  Growth temperature: 30°C
  Growth strain: NEB Stable
  Copy number: High Copy
Gene/Insert
  Gene/Insert name: 2pabPAC
  Species: Other
  Mutation: None
  Promoter: mGFAP(ABC1D)
  Cloning method: Restriction Enzyme; 5′ cloning site Unknown (unknown if destroyed)
Terms and licenses: Academic/Nonprofit Terms; Industry Terms: Not Available to Industry
How to cite: pAAV-mGFAP(ABC1D)-2pabPAC was a gift from Hajime Hirase (Addgene plasmid # 234547 ; http://n2t.net/addgene:234547 ; RRID:Addgene_234547)
