[The description below was written by a language model from this plasmid's Addgene catalogue record and pLannotate feature annotations shown in this document.]
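Description:
pAAV-mGFAP(ABC1D)-2pabPAC is an adeno-associated virus transfer plasmid built on the pAAV-mGFAP(ABC1D)-*-WPRE-HBGpA backbone. It is designed to deliver the optogenetic actuator 2pabPAC to astrocytes. The 7.5 kb plasmid is maintained in bacteria by a high-copy ColE1/pUC-type origin and selected with ampicillin through the AmpR (β-lactamase) gene and its own promoter. An f1 phage origin is also present, flanked by remnants of M13 genes, lacZα, bom and rop that are carried over from the parental cloning vector. The annotation detects the two AAV2 inverted terminal repeats only as fragments. They bracket the expression cassette and supply the signals that allow it to be replicated and packaged into recombinant AAV particles when helper functions are provided.

Between the ITRs, the catalogue lists mGFAP(ABC1D) as the promoter, a name consistent with a compact GFAP-derived element for astrocyte-restricted transcription. This promoter and most of the 2pabPAC coding region were not recognised by the automated annotation. The only feature annotated within the insert region is an mTFP1 cyan fluorescent protein sequence. This suggests that the tool includes or is fused to this fluorophore, although the record does not explain its role. Downstream lie a WPRE, which enhances transcript stability and expression, and a human β-globin polyadenylation signal preceded by a short β-globin coding remnant.

According to the record, 2pabPAC raises cAMP levels when stimulated with blue light. The construct is therefore intended for producing AAV that allows light-controlled elevation of astrocytic cAMP, as in the depositors' mouse study of how astrocytic cAMP signalling influences cerebral blood flow.
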