Features (pLannotate 1.2.2; 16 found; start..end, strand, type, name):
    701..758     -  repeat_region  AAV2 ITR (fragment): inverted terminal repeat of adeno-associated virus serotype 2 inverted
   1418..2092    +  CDS            mTFP1: mTFP1 is a basic (constitutively fluorescent) cyan fluorescent protein published in 2006, derived from Clavularia sp.. It has low acid sensitivity.
   3160..3748    +  misc_feature   WPRE: woodchuck hepatitis virus posttranscriptional regulatory element
   3763..3783    +  misc_feature   MCS (fragment): pUC18/19 multiple cloning site
   3794..3871    +  CDS            HBB (fragment): HBB_PONPY - Experimental evidence at transcript level: Swiss-Prot protein existence level 2. Involved in oxygen transport from the lung to the various peripheral tissues. From Pongo pygmaeus (Bornean orangutan).
   3875..4269    +  polyA_signal   β-globin poly(A): human β-globin polyadenylation signal
   4553..4685    +  repeat_region  AAV2 ITR (fragment): inverted terminal repeat of adeno-associated virus serotype 2 inverted
   4680..4749    +  CDS            lacZα (fragment): LacZα fragment of β-galactosidase; lacZ fragment
   4760..5065    +  CDS            M13 gene IV (fragment) (sequence partly withheld): pIV; IV; phage assembly
   5053..5481    +  rep_origin     f1 ori (sequence partly withheld): f1 bacteriophage origin of replication; arrow indicates direction of (+) strand synthesis
   5571..5974    +  CDS            M13 gene II (fragment) (sequence partly withheld): pII; II; replication
   5982..6081    -  misc_feature   bom (fragment): basis of mobility region from pBR322
   6183..6218    -  CDS            rop (fragment): Rop protein, which maintains plasmids at low copy number; rop
   6313..6417    +  promoter       AmpR promoter: bla
   6418..7278    +  CDS            AmpR: β-lactamase; bla; confers resistance to ampicillin, carbenicillin, and related antibiotics
   7449..541     +  rep_origin     ori (across the origin): high-copy-number ColE1/pMB1/pBR322/pUC origin of replication
>Addgene plasmid #234547 | pAAV-mGFAP(ABC1D)-2pabPAC | addgene full sequence | sequence record 478667 | Addgene NGS Result
ACCACCGCTACCAGCGGTGGTTTGTTTGCCGGATCAAGAGCTACCAACTCTTTTTCCGAAGGTAACTGGC
TTCAGCAGAGCGCAGATACCAAATACTGTTCTTCTAGTGTAGCCGTAGTTAGGCCACCACTTCAAGAACT
CTGTAGCACCGCCTACATACCTCGCTCTGCTAATCCTGTTACCAGTGGCTGCTGCCAGTGGCGATAAGTC
GTGTCTTACCGGGTTGGACTCAAGACGATAGTTACCGGATAAGGCGCAGCGGTCGGGCTGAACGGGGGGT
TCGTGCACACAGCCCAGCTTGGAGCGAACGACCTACACCGAACTGAGATACCTACAGCGTGAGCTATGAG
AAAGCGCCACGCTTCCCGAAGGGAGAAAGGCGGACAGGTATCCGGTAAGCGGCAGGGTCGGAACAGGAGA
GCGCACGAGGGAGCTTCCAGGGGGAAACGCCTGGTATCTTTATAGTCCTGTCGGGTTTCGCCACCTCTGA
CTTGAGCGTCGATTTTTGTGATGCTCGTCAGGGGGGCGGAGCCTATGGAAAAACGCCAGCAACGCGGCCT
TTTTACGGTTCCTGGCCTTTTGCTGGCCTTTTGCTCACATGTTCTTTCCTGCGTTATCCCCTGATTCTGT
GGATAACCGTATTACCGCCTTTGAGTGAGCTGATACCGCTCGCCGCAGCCGAACGACCGAGCGCAGCGAG
TCAGTGAGCGAGCGAGCGCGCAGAGAGGGAGTGGCCAACTCCATCACTAGGGGTTCCTTGTAGTTAATGA
TTAACCCGCCATGCTACTTATCTACGTAGCCATGCTCTAGACTCGAGACGCGTAACAAATACCATGTCGC
TGGTATGGAGTATAGGCTGTTGCTATGACAGGAACTCAGGGGTCTTAACTGGCTTGAGCGCTGGGAGGGG
GCAAGCAGCCAGGCCTTGTCTGTAAGCTGAAGACCTGGCAGTGCTGAGCTGGTCAGCCCCCAGGACCTCC
TTTTGTGCCCACGAGTGACTCACCTTGGCATAGACATAATGGTCAGGGGTGGGCACGCAGCCTGCTTCCC
GCTGTGCTCCAGGCCTCCTTCGATGCTTTCCGAGAAGTCTATTGAGCTGGGAGCTTGTACTGCACCCGGG
GCTGACATCCTGGCATCCTGGGATAAAAGCAGCCCACGGGGCTGCCCTTGCCATATGCCTCACTGGCGGC
AGAGAACAAGGCTCTATTCAGCGAGTACCCTGGGGAGTTCTCCCCCTAGCTGGGCTGGGGCCCAGCTCCA
CCCCCTCAGGCTATTCAATGGGGGTGCTTCCAGGAAGTCAGGGGCAGATTTAGTCCAACCCGTTCCTCCA
TAAAGGCCCTGACATCCCAGGAGCCAGCAGAGGCAGGGCAGGTTGGAGCGGAGACGCATCACCTCTGCGC
GCCGCACCGGTGCCACCATGGTGAGCAAGGGCGAGGAGACCACAATGGGCGTAATCAAGCCCGACATGAA
GATCAAGCTGAAGATGGAGGGCAACGTGAATGGCCACGCCTTCGTGATCGAGGGCGAGGGCGAGGGCAAG
CCCTACGACGGCACCAACACCATCAACCTGGAGGTGAAGGAGGGAGCCCCCCTGCCCTTCTCCTACGACA
TTCTGACCACCGCGTTCGCCTACGGCAACAGGGCCTTCACCAAGTACCCCGACGACATCCCCAACTACTT
CAAGCAGTCCTTCCCCGAGGGCTACTCTTGGGAGCGCACCATGACCTTCGAGGACAAGGGCATCGTGAAG
GTGAAGTCCGACATCTCCATGGAGGAGGACTCCTTCATCTACGAGATACACCTCAAGGGCGAGAACTTCC
CCCCCAACGGCCCCGTGATGCAGAAGAAGACCACCGGCTGGGACGCCTCCACCGAGAGGATGTACGTGCG
CGACGGCGTGCTGAAGGGCGACGTCAAGCACAAGCTGCTGCTGGAGGGCGGCGGCCACCACCGCGTTGAC
TTCAAGACCATCTACAGGGCCAAGAAGGCGGTGAAGCTGCCCGACTATCACTTTGTGGACCACCGCATCG
AGATCCTGAACCACGACAAGGACTACAACAAGGTGACCGTTTACGAGAGCGCCGTGGCCCGCATGATGAA
GCGGCTGGTGTACATCAGCAAGATCAGCGGCCACCTGAGCCTGGAAGAGATCCAGCGGATCGGCAAGGTG
TCCATCAAGAACAACCAGCGGGACAACATCACCGGCGTGCTGCTGTACCTGCAGGGCCTGTTCTTCCAGA
TCCTGGAAGGCGAGAACGAGAAGGTGGACAAGCTGTACAAGAAAATCCTGGTGGACGACCGGCACACCAA
CATCCTGTGCCTGAAAACCGAGTACGACATCACCGACCGGATGTTCCCCAACTGGGCCATGAAAACCATC
AACCTGAACGAGAACAGCGAGCTGATGATCCAGCCCATCAAGAGCCTGCTGCAGACCATCACCCAGAGCC
ACCGGGTGCTGGAAAAGTACATGCCCGCCAGAGTGATCTACCTGATCAACCAGGGCATCAACCCCCTGAC
CGTGGAGCCCCAGCTGGTCGAGAAGATCATCTTCTTCAGCGACATCCTGGCCTTCAGCACCCTGACCGAG
AAGCTGCCCGTGAACGAGGTGGTCATCCTGGTCAATCGGTACTTCAGCATCTGCACCCGGATCATCAGCG
CCTACGGCGGCGAAGTGACCAAGTTCATCGGCGACTGCGTGATGGCCAGCTTCACCAAAGAGCAGGGCGA
CGCCGCCATCCGGACCAGCCTGGACATCATCTCCGAGCTGAAGCAGCTGCGGCACCACGTGGAGGCCACC
AACCCCCTGCACCTGCTGTACACCGGCATCGGCCTGAGCTACGGCCACGTGATCGAGGGCAACATGGGCA
GCAGCCTGAAGATGGACCACACCCTGCTGGGGGACGCCGTGAACGTGGCCGCCAGGCTGGAAGCCCTGAC
AAGACAGCTGCCCTACGCCCTGGCCTTTACAGCCGGCGTGAAGAAGTGCTGCCAGGCCCAGTGGACCTTC
ATCAACCTGGGAGCCCACCAGGTCAAGGGCAAGCAGGAAGCCATCGAGGTCTACACCGTGAATGAGGCCC
AGAAGTACTACGACACCCTGCAGATCACCCAGCTGATCCGGCAGACCCTGGAAAACGACAAGTAAGCGGC
CGCATCGATAATCAACCTCTGGATTACAAAATTTGTGAAAGATTGACTGGTATTCTTAACTATGTTGCTC
CTTTTACGCTATGTGGATACGCTGCTTTAATGCCTTTGTATCATGCTATTGCTTCCCGTATGGCTTTCAT
TTTCTCCTCCTTGTATAAATCCTGGTTGCTGTCTCTTTATGAGGAGTTGTGGCCCGTTGTCAGGCAACGT
GGCGTGGTGTGCACTGTGTTTGCTGACGCAACCCCCACTGGTTGGGGCATTGCCACCACCTGTCAGCTCC
TTTCCGGGACTTTCGCTTTCCCCCTCCCTATTGCCACGGCGGAACTCATCGCCGCCTGCCTTGCCCGCTG
CTGGACAGGGGCTCGGCTGTTGGGCACTGACAATTCCGTGGTGTTGTCGGGGAAGCTGACGTCCTTTCCA
TGGCTGCTCGCCTGTGTTGCCACCTGGATTCTGCGCGGGACGTCCTTCTGCTACGTCCCTTCGGCCCTCA
ATCCAGCGGACCTTCCTTCCCGCGGCCTGCTGCCGGCTCTGCGGCCTCTTCCGCGTCTTCGCCTTCGCCC
TCAGACGAGTCGGATCTCCCTTTGGGCCGCCTCCCCGCATCGATGCCGTATACGGTACCCGGGGATCCTC
TAGTAGAGTCGAGGAATTCACCCCACCAGTGCAGGCTGCCTATCAGAAAGTGGTGGCTGGTGTGGCTAAT
GCCCTGGCCCACAAGTATCACTAAGCTCGCTTTCTTGCTGTCCAATTTCTATTAAAGGTTCCTTTGTTCC
CTAAGTCCAACTACTAAACTGGGGGATATTATGAAGGGCCTTGAGCATCTGGATTCTGCCTAATAAAAAA
CATTTATTTTCATTGCAATGATGTATTTAAATTATTTCTGAATATTTTACTAAAAAGGGAATGTGGGAGG
TCAGTGCATTTAAAACATAAAGAAATGAAGAGCTAGTTCAAACCTTGGGAAAATACACTATATCTTAAAC
TCCATGAAAGAAGGTGAGGCTGCAAACAGCTAATGCACATTGGCAACAGCCCCTGATGCCTATGCCTTAT
TCATCCCTCAGAAAAGGATTCAAGTAGAGGCTTGATTTGGAGGTTAAAGTTTTGCTATGCTGTATTTTAC
ATTACTTATTGTTTTAGCTGTCCTCATGAATGTCTTTTCACTACCCATTTGCTTATCCTGCATCTCTCAG
CCTTGACTCCACTCAGTTCTCTTGCTTAGAGATACCACCTTTCCCCTGAAGTGTTCCTTCCATGTTTTAC
GGCGAGATGGTTTCTCCTCGCCTGGCCACTCAGCCTTAGTTGTCTCTGTTGTCTTATAGAGGTCTGGTCG
ACCCCCAACGCGTTGGAGCTCTAGAGCATGGCTACGTAGATAAGTAGCATGGCGGGTTAATCATTAACTA
CAAGGAACCCCTAGTGATGGAGTTGGCCACTCCCTCTCTGCGCGCTCGCTCGCTCACTGAGGCCGGGCGA
CCAAAGGTCGCCCGACGCCCGGGCTTTGCCCGGGCGGCCTCAGTGAGCGAGCGAGCGCGCAGCTGGCGTA
ATAGCGAAGAGGCCCGCACCGATCGCCCTTCCCAACAGTTGCGCAGCCTGAATGGCGAATGGCGATTCC
[38 nt withheld, positions 4760-4797]
C
[378 nt withheld, positions 4799-5176]
C
[91 nt withheld, positions 5178-5268]
A
[49 nt withheld, positions 5270-5318]
CCTTTGACGTTGGAGTCCACGTTCTTT
[37 nt withheld, positions 5346-5382]
ACCCTATCTCGGTCTATTCTTTTGATTTATAAGGGATTTTGCCGATTTCGGCCTATTGGTTAAAAAATGA
GCTGATTTAACAAAAATTTAACGCGAATTTTAACAAAATATTAACGCTTACAATTTAAATATTTGCTTAT
ACAATCT
[100 nt withheld, positions 5530-5629]
CTCAGGCAATGACCTGATAGCCTTTGTAG
[69 nt withheld, positions 5659-5727]
T
[44 nt withheld, positions 5729-5772]
ACCTACACATTACTCA
[44 nt withheld, positions 5789-5832]
TTGCGTTGAAATAAAGGCTTCTCCC
[83 nt withheld, positions 5858-5940]
TTCTTTGCCTTGCCTGTATGATTTATTGGATGTTGGAATCGCCTGATGCGGTATTTTCTCCTTACGCATC
TGTGCGGTATTTCACACCGCATATGGTGCACTCTCAGTACAATCTGCTCTGATGCCGCATAGTTAAGCCA
GCCCCGACACCCGCCAACACCCGCTGACGCGCCCTGACGGGCTTGTCTGCTCCCGGCATCCGCTTACAGA
CAAGCTGTGACCGTCTCCGGGAGCTGCATGTGTCAGAGGTTTTCACCGTCATCACCGAAACGCGCGAGAC
GAAAGGGCCTCGTGATACGCCTATTTTTATAGGTTAATGTCATGATAATAATGGTTTCTTAGACGTCAGG
TGGCACTTTTCGGGGAAATGTGCGCGGAACCCCTATTTGTTTATTTTTCTAAATACATTCAAATATGTAT
CCGCTCATGAGACAATAACCCTGATAAATGCTTCAATAATATTGAAAAAGGAAGAGTATGAGTATTCAAC
ATTTCCGTGTCGCCCTTATTCCCTTTTTTGCGGCATTTTGCCTTCCTGTTTTTGCTCACCCAGAAACGCT
GGTGAAAGTAAAAGATGCTGAAGATCAGTTGGGTGCACGAGTGGGTTACATCGAACTGGATCTCAACAGC
GGTAAGATCCTTGAGAGTTTTCGCCCCGAAGAACGTTTTCCAATGATGAGCACTTTTAAAGTTCTGCTAT
GTGGCGCGGTATTATCCCGTATTGACGCCGGGCAAGAGCAACTCGGTCGCCGCATACACTATTCTCAGAA
TGACTTGGTTGAGTACTCACCAGTCACAGAAAAGCATCTTACGGATGGCATGACAGTAAGAGAATTATGC
AGTGCTGCCATAACCATGAGTGATAACACTGCGGCCAACTTACTTCTGACAACGATCGGAGGACCGAAGG
AGCTAACCGCTTTTTTGCACAACATGGGGGATCATGTAACTCGCCTTGATCGTTGGGAACCGGAGCTGAA
TGAAGCCATACCAAACGACGAGCGTGACACCACGATGCCTGTAGCAATGGCAACAACGTTGCGCAAACTA
TTAACTGGCGAACTACTTACTCTAGCTTCCCGGCAACAATTAATAGACTGGATGGAGGCGGATAAAGTTG
CAGGACCACTTCTGCGCTCGGCCCTTCCGGCTGGCTGGTTTATTGCTGATAAATCTGGAGCCGGTGAGCG
TGGGTCTCGCGGTATCATTGCAGCACTGGGGCCAGATGGTAAGCCCTCCCGTATCGTAGTTATCTACACG
ACGGGGAGTCAGGCAACTATGGATGAACGAAATAGACAGATCGCTGAGATAGGTGCCTCACTGATTAAGC
ATTGGTAACTGTCAGACCAAGTTTACTCATATATACTTTAGATTGATTTAAAACTTCATTTTTAATTTAA
AAGGATCTAGGTGAAGATCCTTTTTGATAATCTCATGACCAAAATCCCTTAACGTGAGTTTTCGTTCCAC
TGAGCGTCAGACCCCGTAGAAAAGATCAAAGGATCTTCTTGAGATCCTTTTTTTCTGCGCGTAATCTGCT
GCTTGCAAACAAAAAA
